>Addgene plasmid #11809 | pET21b-Casp1-His | addgene full sequence | sequence record 205971 | Addgene NGS Result
ATTAGGAAGCAGCCCAGTAGTAGGTTGAGGCCGTTGAGCACCGCCGCCGCAAGGAATGGTGCATGCAAGG
AGATGGCGCCCAACAGTCCCCCGGCCACGGGGCCTGCCACCATACCCACGCCGAAACAAGCGCTCATGAG
CCCGAAGTGGCGAGCCCGATCTTCCCCATCGGTGATGTCGGCGATATAGGCGCCAGCAACCGCACCTGTG
GCGCCGGTGATGCCGGCCACGATGCGTCCGGCGTAGAGGATCGAGATCTCGATCCCGCGAAATTAATACG
ACTCACTATAGGGGAATTGTGAGCGGATAACAATTCCCCTCTAGAAATAATTTTGTTTAACTTTAAGAAG
GAGATATACAT
[1212 nt withheld, positions 362-1573]
CTCGAGCACCACCACCACCACCACTGAGATCCGGCTGCTAACAAAGCCCGAAAGGAAGCTGAGTTGGCTG
CTGCCACCGCTGAGCAATAACTAGCATAACCCCTTGGGGCCTCTAAACGGGTCTTGAGGGGTTTTTTGCT
GAAAGGAGGAACTATATCCGGATTGGCGAATGGG
[124 nt withheld, positions 1748-1871]
C
[91 nt withheld, positions 1873-1963]
A
[49 nt withheld, positions 1965-2013]
CCTTTGACGTTGGAGTCCACGTTCTTT
[37 nt withheld, positions 2041-2077]
ACCCTATCTCGGTCTATTCTTTTGATTTATAAGGGATTTTGCCGATTTCGGCCTATTGGTTAAAAAATGA
GCTGATTTAACAAAAATTTAACGCGAATTTTAACAAAATATTAACGCTTACAATTTAGGTGGCACTTTTC
GGGGAAATGTGCGCGGAACCCCTATTTGTTTATTTTTCTAAATACATTCAAATATGTATCCGCTCATGAG
ACAATAACCCTGATAAATGCTTCAATAATATTGAAAAAGGAAGAGTATGAGTATTCAACATTTCCGTGTC
GCCCTTATTCCCTTTTTTGCGGCATTTTGCCTTCCTGTTTTTGCTCACCCAGAAACGCTGGTGAAAGTAA
AAGATGCTGAAGATCAGTTGGGTGCACGAGTGGGTTACATCGAACTGGATCTCAACAGCGGTAAGATCCT
TGAGAGTTTTCGCCCCGAAGAACGTTTTCCAATGATGAGCACTTTTAAAGTTCTGCTATGTGGCGCGGTA
TTATCCCGTATTGACGCCGGGCAAGAGCAACTCGGTCGCCGCATACACTATTCTCAGAATGACTTGGTTG
AGTACTCACCAGTCACAGAAAAGCATCTTACGGATGGCATGACAGTAAGAGAATTATGCAGTGCTGCCAT
AACCATGAGTGATAACACTGCGGCCAACTTACTTCTGACAACGATCGGAGGACCGAAGGAGCTAACCGCT
TTTTTGCACAACATGGGGGATCATGTAACTCGCCTTGATCGTTGGGAACCGGAGCTGAATGAAGCCATAC
CAAACGACGAGCGTGACACCACGATGCCTGCAGCAATGGCAACAACGTTGCGCAAACTATTAACTGGCGA
ACTACTTACTCTAGCTTCCCGGCAACAATTAATAGACTGGATGGAGGCGGATAAAGTTGCAGGACCACTT
CTGCGCTCGGCCCTTCCGGCTGGCTGGTTTATTGCTGATAAATCTGGAGCCGGTGAGCGTGGGTCTCGCG
GTATCATTGCAGCACTGGGGCCAGATGGTAAGCCCTCCCGTATCGTAGTTATCTACACGACGGGGAGTCA
GGCAACTATGGATGAACGAAATAGACAGATCGCTGAGATAGGTGCCTCACTGATTAAGCATTGGTAACTG
TCAGACCAAGTTTACTCATATATACTTTAGATTGATTTAAAACTTCATTTTTAATTTAAAAGGATCTAGG
TGAAGATCCTTTTTGATAATCTCATGACCAAAATCCCTTAACGTGAGTTTTCGTTCCACTGAGCGTCAGA
CCCCGTAGAAAAGATCAAAGGATCTTCTTGAGATCCTTTTTTTCTGCGCGTAATCTGCTGCTTGCAAACA
AAAAAACCACCGCTACCAGCGGTGGTTTGTTTGCCGGATCAAGAGCTACCAACTCTTTTTCCGAAGGTAA
CTGGCTTCAGCAGAGCGCAGATACCAAATACTGTCCTTCTAGTGTAGCCGTAGTTAGGCCACCACTTCAA
GAACTCTGTAGCACCGCCTACATACCTCGCTCTGCTAATCCTGTTACCAGTGGCTGCTGCCAGTGGCGAT
AAGTCGTGTCTTACCGGGTTGGACTCAAGACGATAGTTACCGGATAAGGCGCAGCGGTCGGGCTGAACGG
GGGGTTCGTGCACACAGCCCAGCTTGGAGCGAACGACCTACACCGAACTGAGATACCTACAGCGTGAGCT
ATGAGAAAGCGCCACGCTTCCCGAAGGGAGAAAGGCGGACAGGTATCCGGTAAGCGGCAGGGTCGGAACA
GGAGAGCGCACGAGGGAGCTTCCAGGGGGAAACGCCTGGTATCTTTATAGTCCTGTCGGGTTTCGCCACC
TCTGACTTGAGCGTCGATTTTTGTGATGCTCGTCAGGGGGGCGGAGCCTATGGAAAAACGCCAGCAACGC
GGCCTTTTTACGGTTCCTGGCCTTTTGCTGGCCTTTTGCTCACATGTTCTTTCCTGCGTTATCCCCTGAT
TCTGTGGATAACCGTATTACCGCCTTTGAGTGAGCTGATACCGCTCGCCGCAGCCGAACGACCGAGCGCA
GCGAGTCAGTGAGCGAGGAAGCGGAAGAGCGCCTGATGCGGTATTTTCTCCTTACGCATCTGTGCGGTAT
TTCACACCGCAATGGTGCACTCTCAGTACAATCTGCTCTGATGCCGCATAGTTAAGCCAGTATACACTCC
GCTATCGCTACGTGACTGGGTCATGGCTGCGCCCCGACACCCGCCAACACCCGCTGACGCGCCCTGACGG
GCTTGTCTGCTCCCGGCATCCGCTTACAGACAAGCTGTGACCGTCTCCGGGAGCTGCATGTGTCAGAGGT
TTTCACCGTCATCACCGAAACGCGCGAGGCAGCTGCGGTAAAGCTCATCAGCGTGGTCGTGAAGCGATTC
ACAGATGTCTGCCTGTTCATCCGCGTCCAGCTCGTTGAGTTTCTCCAGAAGCGTTAATGTCTGGCTTCTG
ATAAAGCGGGCCATGTTAAGGGCGGTTTTTTCCTGTTTGGTCACTGATGCCTCCGTGTAAGGGGGATTTC
TGTTCATGGGGGTAATGATACCGATGAAACGAGAGAGGATGCTCACGATACGGGTTACTGATGATGAACA
TGCCCGGTTACTGGAACGTTGTGAGGGTAAACAACTGGCGGTATGGATGCGGCGGGACCAGAGAAAAATC
ACTCAGGGTCAATGCCAGCGCTTCGTTAATACAGATGTAGGTGTTCCACAGGGTAGCCAGCAGCATCCTG
CGATGCAGATCCGGAACATAATGGTGCAGGGCGCTGACTTCCGCGTTTCCAGACTTTACGAAACACGGAA
ACCGAAGACCATTCATGTTGTTGCTCAGGTCGCAGACGTTTTGCAGCAGCAGTCGCTTCACGTTCGCTCG
CGTATCGGTGATTCATTCTGCTAACCAGTAAGGCAACCCCGCCAGCCTAGCCGGGTCCTCAACGACAGGA
GCACGATCATGCGCACCCGTGGGGCCGCCATGCCGGCGATAATGGCCTGCTTCTCGCCGAAACGTTTGGT
GGCGGGACCAGTGACGAAGGCTTGAGCGAGGGCGTGCAAGATTCCGAATACCGCAAGCGACAGGCCGATC
ATCGTCGCGCTCCAGCGAAAGCGGTCCTCGCCGAAAATGACCCAGAGCGCTGCCGGCACCTGTCCTACGA
GTTGCATGATAAAGAAGACAGTCATAAGTGCGGCGACGATAGTCATGCCCCGCGCCCACCGGAAGGAGCT
GACTGGGTTGAAGGCTCTCAAGGGCATCGGTCGAGATCCCGGTGCCTAATGAGTGAGCTAACTTACATTA
ATTGCGTTGCGCTCACTGCCCGCTTTCCAGTCGGGAAACCTGTCGTGCCAGCTGCATTAATGAATCGGCC
AACGCGCGGGGAGAGGCGGTTTGCGTATTGGGCGCCAGGGTGGTTTTTCTTTTCACCAGTGAGACGGGCA
ACAGCTGATTGCCCTTCACCGCCTGGCCCTGAGAGAGTTGCAGCAAGCGGTCCACGCTGGTTTGCCCCAG
CAGGCGAAAATCCTGTTTGATGGTGGTTAACGGCGGGATATAACATGAGCTGTCTTCGGTATCGTCGTAT
CCCACTACCGAGATATCCGCACCAACGCGCAGCCCGGACTCGGTAATGGCGCGCATTGCGCCCAGCGCCA
TCTGATCGTTGGCAACCAGCATCGCAGTGGGAACGATGCCCTCATTCAGCATTTGCATGGTTTGTTGAAA
ACCGGACATGGCACTCCAGTCGCCTTCCCGTTCCGCTATCGGCTGAATTTGATTGCGAGTGAGATATTTA
TGCCAGCCAGCCAGACGCAGACGCGCCGAGACAGAACTTAATGGGCCCGCTAACAGCGCGATTTGCTGGT
GACCCAATGCGACCAGATGCTCCACGCCCAGTCGCGTACCGTCTTCATGGGAGAAAATAATACTGTTGAT
GGGTGTCTGGTCAGAGACATCAAGAAATAACGCCGGAACATTAGTGCAGGCAGCTTCCACAGCAATGGCA
TCCTGGTCATCCAGCGGATAGTTAATGATCAGCCCACTGACGCGTTGCGCGAGAAGATTGTGCACCGCCG
CTTTACAGGCTTCGACGCCGCTTCGTTCTACCATCGACACCACCACGCTGGCACCCAGTTGATCGGCGCG
AGATTTAATCGCCGCGACAATTTGCGACGGCGCGTGCAGGGCCAGACTGGAGGTGGCAACGCCAATCAGC
AACGACTGTTTGCCCGCCAGTTGTTGTGCCACGCGGTTGGGAATGTAATTCAGCTCCGCCATCGCCGCTT
CCACTTTTTCCCGCGTTTTCGCAGAAACGTGGCTGGCCTGGTTCACCACGCGGGAAACGGTCTGATAAGA
GACACCGGCATACTCTGCGACATCGTATAACGTTACTGGTTTCACATTCACCACCCTGAATTGACTCTCT
TCCGGGCGCTATCATGCCATACCGCGAAAGGTTTTGCGCCATTCGATGGTGTCCGGGATCTCGACGCTCT
CCCTTATGCGACTCCTGC
Features (pLannotate 1.2.2; 19 found; start..end, strand, type, name):
    274..292     +  promoter       T7 promoter: promoter for bacteriophage T7 RNA polymerase
    293..317     +  protein_bind   lac operator: The lac repressor binds to the lac operator to inhibit transcription in E. coli. This inhibition can be relieved by adding lactose or isopropyl-β-D-thiogalactopyranoside (IPTG). lac repressor encoded by lacI
    332..354     +  RBS            RBS: efficient ribosome binding site from bacteriophage T7 gene 10 (Olins and Rangwala, 1989)
    362..1573    +  CDS            CASP1 (sequence withheld): CASP1_HUMAN - Also known as IL1BC, IL1BCE. Experimental evidence at protein level: Swiss-Prot protein existence level 1. [Isoform Epsilon]: Apoptosis inactive. From Homo sapiens (Human).
   1580..1597    +  CDS            9xHis (fragment): 9xHis affinity tag
   1607..1656    +  CDS            SET1 (fragment): solubility-enhancement tag derived from T7 phage gene 10B
   1664..1711    +  terminator     T7 terminator: transcription terminator for bacteriophage T7 RNA polymerase
   1748..2176    +  rep_origin     f1 ori (sequence partly withheld): f1 bacteriophage origin of replication; arrow indicates direction of (+) strand synthesis
   2229..2333    +  promoter       AmpR promoter: bla
   2334..3194    +  CDS            AmpR: β-lactamase; bla; confers resistance to ampicillin, carbenicillin, and related antibiotics
   3365..3953    +  rep_origin     ori: high-copy-number ColE1/pMB1/pBR322/pUC origin of replication
   4139..4278    -  misc_feature   bom: basis of mobility region from pBR322
   4380..4571    -  CDS            rop: Rop protein, which maintains plasmids at low copy number; rop
   4588..4968    +  CDS            YPB1_ECOLX: Protein predicted: Swiss-Prot protein existence level 4. From Escherichia coli.
   5040..5331    -  CDS            TcR (fragment): tetracycline efflux protein; tet; confers resistance to tetracycline
   5346..5367    -  protein_bind   CAP binding site: CAP binding activates transcription in the presence of cAMP. E. coli catabolite activator protein
   5380..6462    -  CDS            lacI: lac repressor; lacI; The lac repressor binds to the lac operator to inhibit transcription in E. coli. This inhibition can be relieved by adding lactose or isopropyl-β-D-thiogalactopyranoside (IPTG).
   6463..6540    -  promoter       lacI promoter: lacI
   6548..252     -  CDS            TcR (fragment) (across the origin): tetracycline efflux protein; tet; confers resistance to tetracycline
