[The description below was written by a language model from this plasmid's Addgene catalogue record and pLannotate feature annotations shown in this document.]
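Description:
pET21b-Casp1-His is a bacterial expression plasmid built on the pET-21b backbone for producing human caspase-1 (CASP1, also known as ICE or interleukin-1β converting enzyme) in E. coli with a C-terminal histidine tag supplied by the vector. The sequenced record is about 6.6 kb. It carries the pBR322-type ColE1 origin together with the bom site and rop gene, an f1 phage origin for single-stranded DNA production, and a β-lactamase gene under its own promoter for ampicillin selection. The catalogue lists the plasmid as high copy, although rop normally moderates copy number. Short tetracycline-resistance fragments, a predicted E. coli open reading frame and a CAP binding site appear to be non-functional remnants of the pBR322 lineage rather than working parts.

The expression cassette follows the standard pET design. A T7 promoter is directly followed by a lac operator and the strong T7 gene 10 ribosome binding site. These drive the CASP1 coding sequence (annotated at roughly 1.2 kb, somewhat shorter than the 1350 bp insert size in the catalogue), which is followed by a six-codon His tag annotated as a partial 9xHis match, and then the T7 terminator. The small "SET1" fragment annotated between the tag and the terminator is probably a match to vector-derived T7 gene 10 sequence rather than a deliberate fusion. The plasmid-borne lacI gene supplies repressor, keeping transcription off until IPTG is added in a host that provides T7 RNA polymerase. The insert was cloned between the NdeI and XhoI sites. The record does not state a specific purpose, but the design suits inducible production of recombinant caspase-1 and its purification by metal-affinity chromatography.
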