Addgene plasmid #11809: pET21b-Casp1-His
Depositing lab: Guy Salvesen. Depositing organization: Sanford Burnham Prebys Medical Discovery Institute.
Backbone
  Vector backbone: pET-21 b
  Backbone size w/o insert (bp): 5443
  Vector type: Bacterial Expression
Growth in bacteria
  Bacterial resistance: Ampicillin, 100 μg/mL
  Growth temperature: 37°C
  Growth strain: DH5alpha
  Copy number: High Copy
Gene/Insert
  Gene/Insert name: Caspase-1
  Species: H. sapiens (human)
  Insert size (bp): 1350
  Entrez Gene: CASP1 (a.k.a. ICE, IL1BC, P45)
  Tag / fusion protein: His (C terminal on backbone)
  Cloning method: Restriction Enzyme; 5′ cloning site XhoI (unknown if destroyed); 3′ cloning site NdeI (unknown if destroyed)
  Sequencing primers: 5′ T7 terminal primer
Terms and licenses: Academic/Nonprofit Terms; Industry Terms: Not Available to Industry
How to cite: pET21b-Casp1-His was a gift from Guy Salvesen (Addgene plasmid # 11809 ; http://n2t.net/addgene:11809 ; RRID:Addgene_11809)
