>Addgene plasmid #11809 | pET21b-Casp1-His | addgene partial sequence | sequence record 18518 | 11809 with T7 terminal
CGGGCTTTGTTAGCAGCCGGATCTCAGTGGTGGTGGTGGTGGTGCTCGAG
[707 nt withheld, positions 51-757]
